>Addgene plasmid #154912 | pFGAMS-mMaple3 | addgene full sequence | sequence record 311104 | Addgene NGS Result
CGTTACATAACTTACGGTAAATGGCCCGCCTGGCTGACCGCCCAACGACCCCCGCCCATTGACGTCAATA
ATGACGTATGTTCCCATAGTAACGCCAATAGGGACTTTCCATTGACGTCAATGGGTGGAGTATTTACGGT
AAACTGCCCACTTGGCAGTACATCAAGTGTATCATATGCCAAGTACGCCCCCTATTGACGTCAATGACGG
TAAATGGCCCGCCTGGCATTATGCCCAGTACATGACCTTATGGGACTTTCCTACTTGGCAGTACATCTAC
GTATTAGTCATCGCTATTACCATGGTGATGCGGTTTTGGCAGTACATCAATGGGCGTGGATAGCGGTTTG
ACTCACGGGGATTTCCAAGTCTCCACCCCATTGACGTCAATGGGAGTTTGTTTTGGCACCAAAATCAACG
GGACTTTCCAAAATGTCGTAACAACTCCGCCCCATTGACGCAAATGGGCGGTAGGCGTGTACGGTGGGAG
GTCTATATAAGCAGAGCTGGTTTAGTGAACCGTCAGATCCGCTAGCATGCGCGAGTGCATCTTCCACGAA
CCTAATTCATCTCTCCAGCAAAGGACACATCTCTCCAGCAAAGGACACCTCTCTCCAGCAAAGGACACCT
GCAGAGATGTCCCCAGTCCTTCACTTCTATGTTCGTCCCTCTGGCCATGAGGGGGCAGCCCCTGGACACA
CTCGGAGGAAACTGCAAGGGAAACTGCCAGAGCTGCAGGGCGTCGAGACTGAACTGTGCTACAACGTGAA
CTGGACAGCTGAGGCCCTCCCCAGTGCTGAGGAGACAAAGAAGCTGATGTGGCTGTTTGGTTGCCCCTTA
CTGCTGGATGATGTTGCTCGGGAGTCCTGGCTCCTTCCTGGCTCCAATGACCTGCTGCTGGAGGTCGGGC
CCAGGCTGAACTTCTCCACCCCAACATCCACCAACATCGTGTCAGTGTGCCGCGCCACTGGGCTGGGGCC
TGTGGATCGTGTGGAGACCACCCGGCGCTACCGGCTCTCGTTTGCCCACCCCCCGTCAGCTGAGGTGGAA
GCCATTGCTCTGGCTACCCTGCACGACCGGATGACAGAGCAGCACTTCCCCCATCCCATCCAGAGTTTCT
CCCCTGAGAGCATGCCGGAACCCCTCAATGGCCCTATCAATATACTGGGTGAGGGCCGGCTTGCGCTGGA
GAAGGCCAACCAGGAGCTTGGTCTGGCTTTAGACTCTTGGGACCTAGACTTCTACACCAAGCGCTTCCAG
GAGCTACAGCGGAACCCGAGCACTGTGGAGGCCTTTGACTTGGCGCAGTCCAATAGCGAGCACAGCCGAC
ACTGGTTCTTCAAGGGCCAGCTCCACGTGGATGGGCAGAAGCTGGTGCACTCACTGTTTGAGTCCATCAT
GAGCACCCAGGAATCCTCGAACCCCAACAACGTCCTCAAATTCTGTGATAACAGCAGTGCAATCCAGGGA
AAGGAAGTCCGATTCCTACGGCCTGAGGACCCCACACGGCCAAGCCGCTTCCAGCAACAGCAAGGGCTGA
GACATGTTGTCTTCACAGCAGAGACTCACAACTTTCCCACAGGAGTATGCCCCTTTAGTGGTGCAACCAC
TGGCACAGGGGGCCGGATTCGAGATGTCCAGTGCACAGGCCGCGGGGCCCACGTGGTGGCTGGCACTGCC
GGCTATTGCTTTGGAAATCTGCATATTCCAGGTTACAATCTGCCCTGGGAGGATCCAAGCTTCCAGTATC
CTGGGAATTTTGCCCGGCCCCTGGAGGTTGCCATTGAAGCCAGTAATGGAGCTTCTGACTATGGCAACAA
GTTTGGGGAACCAGTGCTGGCTGGCTTCGCCCGCTCCTTGGGCCTCCAGCTCCCAGACGGCCAGCGGCGT
GAGTGGATCAAGCCCATCATGTTTAGTGGGGGCATTGGGTCCATGGAAGCTGACCACATAAGCAAGGAGG
CCCCAGAGCCAGGCATGGAAGTTGTAAAGGTTGGAGGTCCCGTCTACAGGATTGGAGTTGGAGGTGGAGC
TGCTTCATCTGTGCAGGTGCAGGGAGATAACACCAGTGACCTGGACTTTGGGGCTGTGCAGCGAGGAGAC
CCGGAGATGGAACAGAAGATGAACCGTGTGATCAGGGCTTGTGTGGAGGCCCCCAAGGGAAACCCCATCT
GCAGCCTTCATGATCAGGGCGCTGGTGGCAATGGCAATGTCCTAAAAGAGCTGAGTGACCCAGCTGGAGC
CATCATTTACACCAGCCGCTTCCAGCTTGGGGACCCAACCCTGAATGCCCTGGAAATCTGGGGGGCTGAG
TACCAGGAATCAAATGCTCTTCTGCTGAGGTCCCCCAACCGGGACTTCCTGACTCATGTCAGTGCCCGTG
AACGTTGCCCGGCTTGCTTCGTGGGCACCATCACTGGAGACCGGAGAATAGTGCTGGTGGACGATCGGGA
GTGTCCTGTCAGAAGAAATGGCCAGGGGGATGCCCCCCCGACACCCCTGCCAACCCCTGTGGACCTGGAG
CTCGAATGGGTGCTGGGCAAGATGCCTCGGAAGGAGTTCTTCCTGCAGAGGAAGCCCCCCATGCTGCAGC
CTCTGGCCTTGCCCCCAGGGCTGAGCGTGCACCAGGCTCTGGAGAGGGTTCTGAGGCTGCCCGCCGTGGC
CAGCAAGCGCTACCTCACCAATAAGGTGGACCGCTCCGTGGGAGGCCTGGTGGCCCAGCAGCAGTGCGTG
GGGCCCCTGCAAACTCCTCTGGCAGATGTAGCGGTTGTGGCACTGAGCCATGAGGAGCTCATAGGGGCTG
CCACAGCCTTGGGAGAACAGCCAGTCAAGAGCCTGCTGGACCCAAAAGTCGCCGCCCGGCTGGCCGTGGC
CGAAGCCCTCACCAACCTGGTGTTTGCTCTGGTCACTGACCTCCGGGATGTGAAGTGTAGCGGGAACTGG
ATGTGGGCAGCCAAGCTCCCAGGGGAGGGCGCAGCTTTGGCGGATGCCTGTGAGGCTATGGTGGCAGTGA
TGGCAGCCCTGGGTGTGGCAGTGGATGGTGGCAAGGACTCCCTCAGCATGGCTGCTCGGGTTGGCACTGA
GACCGTGCGGGCTCCTGGGTCACTGGTCATCTCAGCCTATGCCGTCTGCCCAGACATCACAGCCACTGTG
ACCCCAGACCTCAAGCATCCTGAAGGGAGAGGCCATCTGCTCTATGTGGCTCTGAGCCCTGGGCAGCACC
GGCTCGGGGGCACAGCTCTGGCCCAGTGCTTCTCCCAGCTTGGGGAACACCCTCCAGACCTGGACCTTCC
TGAGAACTTGGTGCGGGCCTTCAGCATCACTCAGGGGCTGCTGAAAGACCGCCTCCTCTGCTCAGGCCAC
GATGTCAGTGACGGAGGCCTCGTCACATGCCTGCTGGAGATGGCCTTTGCTGGAAATTGCGGGCTACAGG
TGGATGTGCCTGTCCCCAGGGTTGATGTCCTGTCTGTGCTGTTCGCTGAGGAGCCAGGCCTCGTGCTGGA
GGTGCAGGAGCCAGACCTGGCCCAGGTGCTGAAGCGTTACCGGGATGCTGGCCTCCATTGCCTGGAGCTG
GGCCACACAGGCGAGGCCGGGCCCCACGCCATGGTCCGGGTGTCAGTGAACGGGGCTGTGGTTCTGGAGG
AGCCTGTTGGGGAGCTGCGAGCCCTCTGGGAGGAGACGAGTTTCCAGCTGGACCGGCTACAGGCAGAGCC
TCGCTGTGTGGCAGAGGAGGAACGGGGCCTGAGGGAGCGGATGGGGCCCAGCTATTGCCTGCCCCCCACC
TTTCCCAAAGCCTCCGTGCCCCGTGAGCCTGGTGGTCCCAGCCCCCGAGTCGCCATCTTGCGAGAGGAGG
GCAGTAATGGAGACCGGGAGATGGCCGATGCCTTCCACTTAGCTGGGTTTGAGGTATGGGACGTGACCAT
GCAGGACCTCTGCTCTGGGGCAATTGGGCTGGACACTTTCCGTGGCGTGGCCTTCGTGGGCGGCTTCAGC
TATGCAGATGTCCTGGGCTCTGCCAAAGGGTGGGCAGCTGCTGTGACCTTTCATCCCAGGGCTGGGGCTG
AGCTGAGGCGCTTCCGGAAGCGGCCAGACACCTTCAGCCTGGGCGTGTGTAATGGCTGTCAACTGCTGGC
TCTGCTCGGCTGGGTGGGAGGCGACCCCAATGAGGATGCTGCAGAGATGGGCCCTGACTCCCAGCCAGCC
CGGCCAGGCCTTCTGCTACGCCACAACCTGTCTGGGCGCTACGAGTCTCGCTGGGCCAGCGTGCGTGTGG
GGCCTGGGCCAGCCCTGATGCTGCGAGGGATGGAGGGCGCCGTGCTGCCCGTGTGGAGTGCGCACGGGGA
AGGTTACGTAGCATTTTCTTCTCCGGAACTCCAAGCTCAGATTGAGGCCAGGGGCTTGGCTCCACTGCAC
TGGGCTGATGATGACGGGAACCCCACAGAGCAGTACCCTCTGAATCCCAATGGGTCCCCAGGGGGCGTGG
CTGGCATCTGCTCCTGTGATGGCCGCCACCTGGCTGTCATGCCTCACCCTGAGCGGGCCGTTAGGCCTTG
GCAGTGGGCATGGCGACCCCCTCCATTTGATACTCTGACCACCTCCCCCTGGCTCCAGCTCTTTATCAAT
GCCCGAAACTGGACCCTGGAAGGGAGCTGCGGAATTCTGCAGTCGACGGTACCGCGGGCCCGGGATCCAC
CGGTCGCCACCATGGTGAGCAAAGGCGAGGAGACAATCATGTCCGTGATCAAGCCCGACATGAAGATCAA
ACTGAGGATGGAGGGCAACGTGAACGGCCACGCCTTCGTGATCGAGGGCGAAGGAAGCGGCAAGCCCTTC
GAGGGCATCCAGACCATCGATCTGGAGGTCAAGGAGGGCGCTCCCCTCCCTTTCGCCTATGACATCCTGA
CCACCGCCTTCCACTACGGCAATAGGGTGTTCACCAAGTATCCCAGGAAGATCCCCGACTACTTCAAGCA
GAGCTTCCCTGAGGGCTACAGCTGGGAGAGGAGCATGACATACGAGGACGGCGGCATCTGCAACGCCACC
AACGACATCACAATGGAGGAGGACAGCTTCATCAACAAGATCCACTTCAAAGGCACAAACTTCCCCCCCA
ATGGCCCCGTGATGCAGAAGAGGACCGTGGGCTGGGAGGTGAGCACCGAGAAGATGTACGTGAGGGACGG
CGTCCTGAAGGGCGACGTGAAGATGAAGCTCCTGCTCAAGGGCGGCAGCCACTACAGGTGCGACTTTAGG
ACCACCTATAAGGTGAAGCAGAAGGCTGTGAAGCTGCCCAAGGCCCACTTCGTCGACCATAGGATCGAGA
TCCTGTCCCACGACAAGGACTACAACAAGGTCAAGCTGTACGAGCACGCCGTCGCTAGGAACAGCACCGA
CAGCATGGACGAACTCTATAAGTAAAGCGGCCGCGACTCTAGATCATAATCAGCCATACCACATTTGTAG
AGGTTTTACTTGCTTTAAAAAACCTCCCACACCTCCCCCTGAACCTGAAACATAAAATGAATGCAATTGT
TGTTGTTAACTTGTTTATTGCAGCTTATAATGGTTACAAATAAAGCAATAGCATCACAAATTTCACAAAT
AAAGCATTTTTTTCACTGCATTCTAGTTGTGGTTTGTCCAAACTCATCAATGTATCTTAAGGCGTAAATT
GTAAGCGTTAATATTTTGTTAAAATTCGCGTTAAATTTTTGTTAAATCAGCTCATTTTTTAACCAATAGG
CCGAAATCGGCAAAATCCCTTATAAATCAAAAGAATAGACCGAGATAGGGT
[37 nt withheld, positions 5792-5828]
AAAGAACGTGGACTCCAACGTCAAAGG
[49 nt withheld, positions 5856-5904]
T
[91 nt withheld, positions 5906-5996]
G
[124 nt withheld, positions 5998-6121]
CAGGTGGCACTTTTCGGGGAAATGTGCGCGGAACCCCTATTTGTTTATTTTTCTAAATACATTCAAATAT
GTATCCGCTCATGAGACAATAACCCTGATAAATGCTTCAATAATATTGAAAAAGGAAGAGTCCTGAGGCG
GAAAGAACCAGCTGTGGAATGTGTGTCAGTTAGGGTGTGGAAAGTCCCCAGGCTCCCCAGCAGGCAGAAG
TATGCAAAGCATGCATCTCAATTAGTCAGCAACCAGGTGTGGAAAGTCCCCAGGCTCCCCAGCAGGCAGA
AGTATGCAAAGCATGCATCTCAATTAGTCAGCAACCATAGTCCCGCCCCTAACTCCGCCCATCCCGCCCC
TAACTCCGCCCAGTTCCGCCCATTCTCCGCCCCATGGCTGACTAATTTTTTTTATTTATGCAGAGGCCGA
GGCCGCCTCGGCCTCTGAGCTATTCCAGAAGTAGTGAGGAGGCTTTTTTGGAGGCCTAGGCTTTTGCAAA
GATCGATCAAGAGACAGGATGAGGATCGTTTCGCATGATTGAACAAGATGGATTGCACGCAGGTTCTCCG
GCCGCTTGGGTGGAGAGGCTATTCGGCTATGACTGGGCACAACAGACAATCGGCTGCTCTGATGCCGCCG
TGTTCCGGCTGTCAGCGCAGGGGCGCCCGGTTCTTTTTGTCAAGACCGACCTGTCCGGTGCCCTGAATGA
ACTGCAAGACGAGGCAGCGCGGCTATCGTGGCTGGCCACGACGGGCGTTCCTTGCGCAGCTGTGCTCGAC
GTTGTCACTGAAGCGGGAAGGGACTGGCTGCTATTGGGCGAAGTGCCGGGGCAGGATCTCCTGTCATCTC
ACCTTGCTCCTGCCGAGAAAGTATCCATCATGGCTGATGCAATGCGGCGGCTGCATACGCTTGATCCGGC
TACCTGCCCATTCGACCACCAAGCGAAACATCGCATCGAGCGAGCACGTACTCGGATGGAAGCCGGTCTT
GTCGATCAGGATGATCTGGACGAAGAGCATCAGGGGCTCGCGCCAGCCGAACTGTTCGCCAGGCTCAAGG
CGAGCATGCCCGACGGCGAGGATCTCGTCGTGACCCATGGCGATGCCTGCTTGCCGAATATCATGGTGGA
AAATGGCCGCTTTTCTGGATTCATCGACTGTGGCCGGCTGGGTGTGGCGGACCGCTATCAGGACATAGCG
TTGGCTACCCGTGATATTGCTGAAGAGCTTGGCGGCGAATGGGCTGACCGCTTCCTCGTGCTTTACGGTA
TCGCCGCTCCCGATTCGCAGCGCATCGCCTTCTATCGCCTTCTTGACGAGTTCTTCTGAGCGGGACTCTG
GGGTTCGAAATGACCGACCAAGCGACGCCCAACCTGCCATCACGAGATTTCGATTCCACCGCCGCCTTCT
ATGAAAGGTTGGGCTTCGGAATCGTTTTCCGGGACGCCGGCTGGATGATCCTCCAGCGCGGGGATCTCAT
GCTGGAGTTCTTCGCCCACCCTAGGGGGAGGCTAACTGAAACACGGAAGGAGACAATACCGGAAGGAACC
CGCGCTATGACGGCAATAAAAAGACAGAATAAAACGCACGGTGTTGGGTCGTTTGTTCATAAACGCGGGG
TTCGGTCCCAGGGCTGGCACTCTGTCGATACCCCACCGAGACCCCATTGGGGCCAATACGCCCGCGTTTC
TTCCTTTTCCCCACCCCACCCCCCAAGTTCGGGTGAAGGCCCAGGGCTCGCAGCCAACGTCGGGGCGGCA
GGCCCTGCCATAGCCTCAGGTTACTCATATATACTTTAGATTGATTTAAAACTTCATTTTTAATTTAAAA
GGATCTAGGTGAAGATCCTTTTTGATAATCTCATGACCAAAATCCCTTAACGTGAGTTTTCGTTCCACTG
AGCGTCAGACCCCGTAGAAAAGATCAAAGGATCTTCTTGAGATCCTTTTTTTCTGCGCGTAATCTGCTGC
TTGCAAACAAAAAAACCACCGCTACCAGCGGTGGTTTGTTTGCCGGATCAAGAGCTACCAACTCTTTTTC
CGAAGGTAACTGGCTTCAGCAGAGCGCAGATACCAAATACTGTTCTTCTAGTGTAGCCGTAGTTAGGCCA
CCACTTCAAGAACTCTGTAGCACCGCCTACATACCTCGCTCTGCTAATCCTGTTACCAGTGGCTGCTGCC
AGTGGCGATAAGTCGTGTCTTACCGGGTTGGACTCAAGACGATAGTTACCGGATAAGGCGCAGCGGTCGG
GCTGAACGGGGGGTTCGTGCACACAGCCCAGCTTGGAGCGAACGACCTACACCGAACTGAGATACCTACA
GCGTGAGCTATGAGAAAGCGCCACGCTTCCCGAAGGGAGAAAGGCGGACAGGTATCCGGTAAGCGGCAGG
GTCGGAACAGGAGAGCGCACGAGGGAGCTTCCAGGGGGAAACGCCTGGTATCTTTATAGTCCTGTCGGGT
TTCGCCACCTCTGACTTGAGCGTCGATTTTTGTGATGCTCGTCAGGGGGGCGGAGCCTATGGAAAAACGC
CAGCAACGCGGCCTTTTTACGGTTCCTGGCCTTTTGCTGGCCTTTTGCTCACATGTTCTTTCCTGCGTTA
TCCCCTGATTCTGTGGATAACCGTATTACCGCCATGCATTAGTTATTAATAGTAATCAATTACGGGGTCA
TTAGTTCATAGCCCATATATGGAGTTCCG
Features (pLannotate 1.2.2; 16 found; start..end, strand, type, name):
      1..304     +  enhancer       CMV enhancer: human cytomegalovirus immediate early enhancer
    305..508     +  promoter       CMV promoter: human cytomegalovirus (CMV) immediate early promoter
    637..4650    +  CDS            PFAS: PUR4_HUMAN - Also known as KIAA0361. Experimental evidence at protein level: Swiss-Prot protein existence level 1. Phosphoribosylformylglycinamidine synthase involved in the purines biosynthetic pathway. Catalyzes the ATP-dependent conversion of formylglycinamide ribonucleotide (FGAR) and glutamine to yield formylglycinamidine ribonucleotide (FGAM) and glutamate (By similarity). From Homo sapiens (Human).
   4652..4688    +  misc_feature   MCS (fragment): multiple cloning site
   4702..5412    +  CDS            mMaple3: mMaple3 is a photoconvertible green fluorescent protein published in 2014, derived from Clavularia sp..
   5432..5515    +  CDS            large T antigen (fragment): large T antigen from SV40 (simian virus 40)
   5538..5659    +  polyA_signal   SV40 poly(A) signal: SV40 polyadenylation signal
   5693..6121    -  rep_origin     f1 ori (sequence partly withheld): f1 bacteriophage origin of replication; arrow indicates direction of (+) strand synthesis
   6148..6252    +  promoter       AmpR promoter: bla
   6254..6611    +  promoter       SV40 promoter: SV40 enhancer and early promoter
   6646..7440    +  CDS            NeoR/KanR: aminoglycoside phosphotransferase from Tn5; aph(3')-II (or nptII); confers resistance to neomycin, kanamycin, and G418 (Geneticin®)
   7461..7613    +  CDS            ble (fragment): BLE_KLEPN - Experimental evidence at protein level: Swiss-Prot protein existence level 1. Binding protein with a strong affinity to the bleomycin family of antibiotics. Binds to CL990; an antimitotic-antibiotic compound. From Klebsiella pneumoniae.
   7672..7719    +  polyA_signal   HSV TK poly(A) signal: herpes simplex virus thymidine kinase polyadenylation signal (Cole and Stacy, 1985)
   7810..7826    -  polyA_signal   bGH poly(A) signal (fragment): bovine growth hormone polyadenylation signal
   8048..8636    +  rep_origin     ori: high-copy-number ColE1/pMB1/pBR322/pUC origin of replication
   8751..8810    +  enhancer       CMV enhancer (fragment): human cytomegalovirus immediate early enhancer
