[The description below was written by a language model from this plasmid's Addgene catalogue record and pLannotate feature annotations shown in this document.]
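Description:
pFGAMS-mMaple3 is an 8,810 bp mammalian expression plasmid built on the Clontech pEGFP-N1 backbone, in which the original fluorescent protein position is occupied by mMaple3. It is propagated in E. coli from a high-copy ColE1/pUC-type origin and selected with kanamycin. The resistance gene is the Tn5 NeoR/KanR aminoglycoside phosphotransferase. It is placed behind both a bacterial (bla-type) promoter and the SV40 enhancer/early promoter and is terminated by the HSV TK polyadenylation signal. The same cassette can therefore give G418 resistance in mammalian cells. An f1 origin for single-stranded DNA production is also present. Short annotated fragments of ble, SV40 large T antigen and a bGH poly(A) signal appear to be backbone remnants or partial annotation matches rather than functional elements.

The payload is human PFAS, also called FGAMS, which encodes phosphoribosylformylglycinamidine synthase. This purine biosynthesis enzyme converts FGAR and glutamine to FGAM and glutamate in an ATP-dependent reaction. The coding sequence lies downstream of the human CMV immediate-early enhancer and promoter and is joined, through a short stretch of residual multiple cloning site, to mMaple3 at its C terminus. The transcript ends at the SV40 poly(A) signal. The catalogue lists the insert as cloned between NheI and NotI, and its stated size of about 4.9 kb is consistent with the PFAS and mMaple3 segments together. mMaple3 is a photoconvertible green fluorescent protein derived from Clavularia sp., a type of tag suited to tracking and super-resolution localisation imaging. The stated purpose is expression of the PFAS-mMaple3 fusion in mammalian cells. The associated publication concerns microtubule-directed transport of purine metabolons toward mitochondria, which suggests the fusion serves as an imaging marker for these enzyme assemblies.
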