Addgene plasmid #154912: pFGAMS-mMaple3
Purpose: Expresses human PFAS-mMaple3 fusion in mammalian cells
Depositing lab: Stephen Benkovic. Depositing organization: Pennsylvania State University. Publication: Microtubule-directed transport of purine metabolons drives their cytosolic transit to mitochondria. Chan CY, Pedley AM, Kim D, Xia C, Zhuang X, Benkovic SJ. Proc Natl Acad Sci U S A. 2018 Dec 18;115(51):13009-13014. doi: 10.1073/pnas.1814042115. Epub 2018 Dec 3. PubMed 30509995.
Backbone
  Vector backbone: pEGFP-N1
  Backbone manufacturer: Clontech
  Total vector size (bp): 8810
  Vector type: Mammalian Expression
Growth in bacteria
  Bacterial resistance: Kanamycin, 50 μg/mL
  Growth temperature: 37°C
  Growth strain: DH5alpha
  Copy number: High Copy
Gene/Insert
  Gene/Insert name: PFAS (alt name: FGAMS)
  Species: H. sapiens (human)
  Insert size (bp): 4887
  GenBank ID: NM_012393
  Entrez Gene: PFAS (a.k.a. FGAMS, FGAR-AT, FGARAT, GATD8, PURL)
  Promoter: CMV
  Tag / fusion protein: mMaple3 (C terminal on insert)
  Cloning method: Restriction Enzyme; 5′ cloning site NheI (not destroyed); 3′ cloning site NotI (not destroyed)
  Sequencing primers: 5′ CGCAAATGGGCGGTAGGCGTG
Resource information
  A portion of this plasmid was derived from a plasmid made by: The mMaple3 gene originated with Xiaowei Zhuang at Harvard and cloned from Addgene plasmid 101151.
Terms and licenses: Academic/Nonprofit Terms; Industry Terms: Not Available to Industry
How to cite: pFGAMS-mMaple3 was a gift from Stephen Benkovic (Addgene plasmid # 154912 ; http://n2t.net/addgene:154912 ; RRID:Addgene_154912)
